Addgene plasmid #214451: pMIA10.7
Purpose: BxbI landing-pad Tet-On-T2A-puro-pA pA-GFP-TRE3G donor. Use with BxbI expressing plasmid to swap payload into 4.721 landing-pad. Generates inducible cell line.
Depositing lab: Roger Foo. Depositing organization: Genome Institute of Singapore, A*STAR Research Entities. Publication: Computationally defined and in vitro validated putative genomic safe harbour loci for transgene expression in human cells. Autio MI, Motakis E, Perrin A, Bin Amin T, Tiang Z, Do DV, Wang J, Tan JKM, Ding SSL, Tan WX, Lee CJM, Teo AKK, Foo R. Elife. 2024 Jan 2;13:e79592. doi: 10.7554/eLife.79592. PubMed 38164941.
Backbone
  Vector backbone: pMIA10.5-Clover
  Backbone manufacturer: in house
  Vector type: BxbI donor
  Selectable markers: Puromycin
Growth in bacteria
  Bacterial resistance: Ampicillin, 100 μg/mL
  Growth temperature: 37°C
  Growth strain: DH5alpha
  Copy number: High Copy
Gene/Insert 1
  Gene/Insert name: Tet-On 3G
  Species: Synthetic
  Insert size (bp): 744
  Tag / fusion protein: T2A (C terminal on insert); PuroR (C terminal on insert)
Gene/Insert 2
  Gene/Insert name: PuroR
  Species: Synthetic
  Insert size (bp): 600
  Tag / fusion protein: T2A (N terminal on insert); Tet-On 3G (N terminal on insert)
Gene/Insert 3
  Gene/Insert name: TRE3G CopGFP
  Species: Synthetic
  Insert size (bp): 1075
Resource information
  A portion of this plasmid was derived from a plasmid made by: TRE: pTRE3G (Clontech, 631173) copGFP-SV40pA: pMAX-GFP (Lonza) Tet-On: pCMV-Tet-On 3G (Clontech, 631335)
Terms and licenses: Academic/Nonprofit Terms; Industry Terms: Not Available to Industry
How to cite: pMIA10.7 was a gift from Roger Foo (Addgene plasmid # 214451 ; http://n2t.net/addgene:214451 ; RRID:Addgene_214451)
