[The description below was written by a language model from this plasmid's Addgene catalogue record and pLannotate feature annotations shown in this document.]
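Description:
pMIA10.7 is a 5.5 kb donor plasmid for BxbI integrase-mediated cassette exchange, built on the in-house pMIA10.5-Clover backbone. It is co-delivered with a BxbI-expressing plasmid so that its payload is swapped into a pre-installed genomic landing pad (the "4.721" landing pad) in mammalian cells, producing a doxycycline-inducible cell line. In bacteria it is maintained as a high-copy plasmid through a ColE1/pUC-type origin and selected with ampicillin via the β-lactamase gene. Remnants of a lacZα/lac promoter cloning region and small rop and bom fragments are also annotated.

The payload consists of two units arranged tail to tail. On the forward strand, the Tet-On 3G reverse tetracycline transactivator, including its VP16-derived minimal activation domains, is joined through a T2A self-cleaving peptide to the puromycin N-acetyltransferase gene and terminated by a rabbit β-globin poly(A) signal. No promoter is annotated upstream of this unit. This would be consistent with expression being driven from the landing pad after correct integration, so that puromycin resistance reports a successful swap, although the record does not state this explicitly. On the opposite strand, a TRE3G promoter drives copGFP (annotated as ppluGFP2), which ends in an SV40 poly(A) signal. In the presence of doxycycline, the transactivator binds TRE3G and switches on the green reporter.

The BxbI attachment sites that must flank the payload are not picked up in the automated feature table. The construct was used in work validating candidate genomic safe harbour loci for transgene expression in human cells.
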