Features (pLannotate 1.2.2; 18 found; start..end, strand, type, name):
     80..237     -  CDS            lacZα (fragment): LacZα fragment of β-galactosidase; lacZ fragment
    302..999     +  CDS            rtTA3 (fragment): reverse tetracycline transactivator 3 activates expression from Tet-responsive promoters in the presence of doxycycline
    929..1039    +  CDS            VP48: 3 tandem repeats of the minimal activation domain of herpes simplex virus VP16 (Cheng et al., 2013)
   1109..1705    +  CDS            pac: PUAC_STRAD - Protein predicted: Swiss-Prot protein existence level 4. Detoxification of puromycin. From Streptomyces alboniger.
   1780..1835    +  polyA_signal   β-globin poly(A) signal: rabbit β-globin polyadenylation signal (Gil and Proudfoot, 1987)
   1863..1931    +  CDS            large T antigen (fragment): large T antigen from SV40 (simian virus 40)
   1954..2035    +  polyA_signal   SV40 poly(A) signal: SV40 polyadenylation signal
   2078..2743    -  CDS            ppluGFP2: ppluGFP2 is a basic (constitutively fluorescent) green fluorescent protein published in 2004, derived from Pontellina plumata.
   2756..3134    -  promoter       TRE3G promoter: 3rd-generation Tet-responsive promoter that can be activated by binding of Tet-On® 3G
   3257..3273    -  protein_bind   lac operator: The lac repressor binds to the lac operator to inhibit transcription in E. coli. This inhibition can be relieved by adding lactose or isopropyl-β-D-thiogalactopyranoside (IPTG). lac repressor encoded by lacI
   3281..3311    -  promoter       lac promoter: promoter for the E. coli lac operon
   3326..3347    -  protein_bind   CAP binding site: CAP binding activates transcription in the presence of cAMP. E. coli catabolite activator protein
   3360..3452    -  CDS            lacI (fragment): lac repressor; lacI; The lac repressor binds to the lac operator to inhibit transcription in E. coli. This inhibition can be relieved by adding lactose or isopropyl-β-D-thiogalactopyranoside (IPTG).
   3519..4107    -  rep_origin     ori: high-copy-number ColE1/pMB1/pBR322/pUC origin of replication
   4278..5138    -  CDS            AmpR: β-lactamase; bla; confers resistance to ampicillin, carbenicillin, and related antibiotics
   5139..5243    -  promoter       AmpR promoter: bla
   5338..5373    +  CDS            rop (fragment): Rop protein, which maintains plasmids at low copy number; rop
   5475..74      +  misc_feature   bom (fragment) (across the origin): basis of mobility region from pBR322
>Addgene plasmid #214451 | pMIA10.7 | addgene full sequence | sequence record 431689 | Addgene NGS Result
AGATTGTACTGAGAGTGCACCATATGCGGTGTGAAATACCGCACAGATGCGTAAGGAGAAAATACCGCAT
CAGGCGCCATTCGCCATTCAGGCTGCGCAACTGTTGGGAAGGGCGATCGGTGCGGGCCTCTTCGCTATTA
CGCCAGCTGGCGAAAGGGGGATGTGCTGCAAGGCGATTAAGTTGGGTAACGCCAGGGTTTTCCCAGTCAC
GACGTTGTAAAACGACGGCCAGTGAATTGAGCTAGCTATAGGCCGGCTTGTCGACGACGGCGCTCTCCGT
CGTCAGGATCATCCGGCCACCATGTCTAGACTGGACAAGAGCAAAGTCATAAACTCTGCTCTGGAATTAC
TCAATGGAGTCGGTATCGAAGGCCTGACGACAAGGAAACTCGCTCAAAAGCTGGGAGTTGAGCAGCCTAC
CCTGTACTGGCACGTGAAGAACAAGCGGGCCCTGCTCGATGCCCTGCCAATCGAGATGCTGGACAGGCAT
CATACCCACTCCTGCCCCCTGGAAGGCGAGTCATGGCAAGACTTTCTGCGGAACAACGCCAAGTCATACC
GCTGTGCTCTCCTCTCACATCGCGACGGGGCTAAAGTGCATCTCGGCACCCGCCCAACAGAGAAACAGTA
CGAAACCCTGGAAAATCAGCTCGCGTTCCTGTGTCAGCAAGGCTTCTCCCTGGAGAACGCACTGTACGCT
CTGTCCGCCGTGGGCCACTTTACACTGGGCTGCGTATTGGAGGAACAGGAGCATCAAGTAGCAAAAGAGG
AAAGAGAGACACCTACCACCGATTCTATGCCCCCACTTCTGAAACAAGCAATTGAGCTGTTCGACCGGCA
GGGAGCCGAACCTGCCTTCCTTTTCGGCCTGGAACTAATCATATGTGGCCTGGAGAAACAGCTAAAGTGC
GAAAGCGGCGGGCCGACCGACGCCCTTGACGATTTTGACTTAGACATGCTCCCAGCCGATGCCCTTGACG
ACTTTGACCTTGATATGCTGCCTGCTGACGCTCTTGACGATTTTGACCTTGACATGCTCCCCGGGGGAAG
CGGAGAGGGCAGAGGAAGTCTGCTAACATGCGGTGATGTCGAGGAGAATCCTGGCCCAATGACCGAGTAC
AAGCCCACGGTCCGCCTGGCTACGCGCGACGACGTCCCTAGGGCCGTCCGCACCCTCGCCGCCGCATTCG
CCGACTACCCCGCCACGCGCCACACCGTCGATCCGGATCGCCACATCGAGCGGGTCACCGAACTGCAGGA
ACTGTTCCTCACCCGCGTGGGGCTCGACATCGGAAAGGTGTGGGTCGCGGACGACGGCGCCGCCGTGGCG
GTCTGGACCACCCCGGAGAGCGTCGAAGCTGGTGCAGTGTTCGCCGAGATCGGCCCTCGTATGGCCGAAT
TGAGCGGTTCTCGTCTGGCCGCGCAGCAACAGATGGAAGGCCTGCTCGCGCCGCACCGTCCCAAGGAGCC
CGCGTGGTTCCTGGCTACCGTCGGAGTCTCCCCCGATCACCAGGGAAAGGGACTGGGCAGCGCCGTCGTG
CTCCCCGGAGTGGAAGCGGCTGAACGTGCAGGGGTGCCCGCCTTCCTGGAGACCTCCGCTCCCCGCAACC
TCCCCTTCTACGAGCGGCTCGGCTTCACCGTCACCGCCGATGTCGAGGTCCCTGAAGGACCGCGCACCTG
GTGTATGACACGCAAGCCCGGTGCTTGATAAGGATCTTTTTCCCTCTGCCAAAAATTATGGGGACATCAT
GAAGCCCCTTGAGCATCTGACTTCTGGCTAATAAAGGAAATTTATTTTCATTGCAATAGTGTGTTGGAAT
TTTTTGTGTCTCTCACTCGGAAGCAAACCGGTCCCTCTTAAGTACCACATTTGTAGAGGTTTTACTTGCT
TTAAAAAACCTCCCACACCTCCCCCTGAACCTGAAACATAAAATGAATGCAATTGTTGTTGTTAACTTGT
TTATTGCAGCTTATAATGGTTACAAATAAAGCAATAGCATCACAAATTTCACAAATAAAGCATTTTTTTC
ACTGCATTCTAGTTGTGGTTTGTCCAAACTCATCGAGCTCGAGATCTGGCGAAGGCGATGGGGGTCTTGA
AGGCGTGCTGGTACTCCACGATGCCCAGCTCGGTGTTGCTGTGCAGCTCCTCCACGCGGCGGAAGGCGAA
CATGGGGCCCCCGTTCTGCAGGATGCTGGGGTGGATGGCGCTCTTGAAGTGCATGTGGCTGTCCACCACG
AAGCTGTAGTAGCCGCCGTCGCGCAGGCTGAAGGTGCGGGCGAAGCTGCCCACCAGCACGTTATCGCCCA
TGGGGTGCAGGTGCTCCACGGTGGCGTTGCTGCGGATGATCTTGTCGGTGAAGATCACGCTGTCCTCGGG
GAAGCCGGTGCCCACCACCTTGAAGTCGCCGATCACGCGGCCGGCCTCGTAGCGGTAGCTGAAGCTCACG
TGCAGCACGCCGCCGTCCTCGTACTTCTCGATGCGGGTGTTGGTGTAGCCGCCGTTGTTGATGGCGTGCA
GGAAGGGGTTCTCGTAGCCGCTGGGGTAGGTGCCGAAGTGGTAGAAGCCGTAGCCCATCACGTGGCTCAG
CAGGTAGGGGCTGAAGGTCAGGGCGCCTTTGGTGCTCTTCATCTTGTTGGTCATGCGGCCCTGCTCGGGG
GTGCCCTCTCCGCCGCCCACCAGCTCGAACTCCACGCCGTTCAGGGTGCCGGTGATGCGGCACTCGATCT
TCATGGCGGGCATGGTGGCGGCCGCTTTACGAGGGTAGGAAGTGGTACGGAAAGTTGGTATAAGACAAAA
GTGTTGTGGAATTGCTCCAGGCGATCTGACGGTTCACTAAACGAGCTCTGCTTTTATAGGCGCCCACCGT
ACACGCCTAAAGCTTATACGTTCTCTATCACTGATAGGGAGTAAACTGGATATACGTTCTCTATCACTGA
TAGGGAGTAAACTGTAGATACGTTCTCTATCACTGATAGGGAGTAAACTGGTCATACGTTCTCTATCACT
GATAGGGAGTAAACTCCTTATACGTTCTCTATCACTGATAGGGAGTAAAGTCTGCATACGTTCTCTATCA
CTGATAGGGAGTAAACTCTTCATACGTTCTCTATCACTGATAGGGAGTAAACTCGAGGAGCTAAGGCCGG
CTTGTCGACGACGGCGGTCTCCGTCGTCAGGATCATCCGGTTAATTAAATCCCAATGGCGCGCCGAGCTT
GGCGTAATCATGGTCATAGCTGTTTCCTGTGTGAAATTGTTATCCGCTCACAATTCCACACAACATACGA
GCCGGAAGCATAAAGTGTAAAGCCTGGGGTGCCTAATGAGTGAGCTAACTCACATTAATTGCGTTGCGCT
CACTGCCCGCTTTCCAGTCGGGAAACCTGTCGTGCCAGCTGCATTAATGAATCGGCCAACGCGCGGGGAG
AGGCGGTTTGCGTATTGGGCGCTCTTCCGCTTTGAGCAAAAGGCCAGCAAAAGGCCAGGAACCGTAAAAA
GGCCGCGTTGCTGGCGTTTTTCCATAGGCTCCGCCCCCCTGACGAGCATCACAAAAATCGACGCTCAAGT
CAGAGGTGGCGAAACCCGACAGGACTATAAAGATACCAGGCGTTTCCCCCTGGAAGCTCCCTCGTGCGCT
CTCCTGTTCCGACCCTGCCGCTTACCGGATACCTGTCCGCCTTTCTCCCTTCGGGAAGCGTGGCGCTTTC
TCATAGCTCACGCTGTAGGTATCTCAGTTCGGTGTAGGTCGTTCGCTCCAAGCTGGGCTGTGTGCACGAA
CCCCCCGTTCAGCCCGACCGCTGCGCCTTATCCGGTAACTATCGTCTTGAGTCCAACCCGGTAAGACACG
ACTTATCGCCACTGGCAGCAGCCACTGGTAACAGGATTAGCAGAGCGAGGTATGTAGGCGGTGCTACAGA
GTTCTTGAAGTGGTGGCCTAACTACGGCTACACTAGAAGAACAGTATTTGGTATCTGCGCTCTGCTGAAG
CCAGTTACCTTCGGAAAAAGAGTTGGTAGCTCTTGATCCGGCAAACAAACCACCGCTGGTAGCGGTGGTT
TTTTTGTTTGCAAGCAGCAGATTACGCGCAGAAAAAAAGGATCTCAAGAAGATCCTTTGATCTTTTCTAC
GGGGTCTGACGCTCAGTGGAACGAAAACTCACGTTAAGGGATTTTGGTCATGAGATTATCAAAAAGGATC
TTCACCTAGATCCTTTTAAATTAAAAATGAAGTTTTAAATCAATCTAAAGTATATATGAGTAAACTTGGT
CTGACAGTTACCAATGCTTAATCAGTGAGGCACCTATCTCAGCGATCTGTCTATTTCGTTCATCCATAGT
TGCCTGACTCCCCGTCGTGTAGATAACTACGATACGGGAGGGCTTACCATCTGGCCCCAGTGCTGCAATG
ATACCGCGAGACCCACGCTCACCGGCTCCAGATTTATCAGCAATAAACCAGCCAGCCGGAAGGGCCGAGC
GCAGAAGTGGTCCTGCAACTTTATCCGCCTCCATCCAGTCTATTAATTGTTGCCGGGAAGCTAGAGTAAG
TAGTTCGCCAGTTAATAGTTTGCGCAACGTTGTTGCCATTGCTACAGGCATCGTGGTGTCACGCTCGTCG
TTTGGTATGGCTTCATTCAGCTCCGGTTCCCAACGATCAAGGCGAGTTACATGATCCCCCATGTTGTGCA
AAAAAGCGGTTAGCTCCTTCGGTCCTCCGATCGTTGTCAGAAGTAAGTTGGCCGCAGTGTTATCACTCAT
GGTTATGGCAGCACTGCATAATTCTCTTACTGTCATGCCATCCGTAAGATGCTTTTCTGTGACTGGTGAG
TACTCAACCAAGTCATTCTGAGAATAGTGTATGCGGCGACCGAGTTGCTCTTGCCCGGCGTCAATACGGG
ATAATACCGCGCCACATAGCAGAACTTTAAAAGTGCTCATCATTGGAAAACGTTCTTCGGGGCGAAAACT
CTCAAGGATCTTACCGCTGTTGAGATCCAGTTCGATGTAACCCACTCGTGCACCCAACTGATCTTCAGCA
TCTTTTACTTTCACCAGCGTTTCTGGGTGAGCAAAAACAGGAAGGCAAAATGCCGCAAAAAAGGGAATAA
GGGCGACACGGAAATGTTGAATACTCATACTCTTCCTTTTTCAATATTATTGAAGCATTTATCAGGGTTA
TTGTCTCATGAGCGGATACATATTTGAATGTATTTAGAAAAATAAACAAATAGGGGTTCCGCGCACATTT
CCCCGAAAAGTGCCACCTGACGTCTAAGAAACCATTATTATCATGACATTAACCTATAAAAATAGGCGTA
TCACGAGGCCCTTTCGTCTCGCGCGTTTCGGTGATGACGGTGAAAACCTCTGACACATGCAGCTCCCGGA
GACGGTCACAGCTTGTCTGTAAGCGGATGCCGGGAGCAGACAAGCCCGTCAGGGCGCGTCAGCGGGTGTT
GGCGGGTGTCGGGGCTGGCTTAACTATGCGGCATCAGAGC
